>Addgene plasmid #196546 | pLentiCRISPRv1 sgTollip | addgene full sequence | sequence record 385833 | Addgene NGS Result
GACCTACACCGAACTGAGATACCTACAGCGTGAGCTATGAGAAAGCGCCACGCTTCCCGAAGGGAGAAAG
GCGGACAGGTATCCGGTAAGCGGCAGGGTCGGAACAGGAGAGCGCACGAGGGAGCTTCCAGGGGGAAACG
CCTGGTATCTTTATAGTCCTGTCGGGTTTCGCCACCTCTGACTTGAGCGTCGATTTTTGTGATGCTCGTC
AGGGGGGCGGAGCCTATGGAAAAACGCCAGCAACGCGGCCTTTTTACGGTTCCTGGCCTTTTGCTGGCCT
TTTGCTCACATGTTCTTTCCTGCGTTATCCCCTGATTCTGTGGATAACCGTATTACCGCCTTTGAGTGAG
CTGATACCGCTCGCCGCAGCCGAACGACCGAGCGCAGCGAGTCAGTGAGCGAGGAAGCGGAAGAGCGCCC
AATACGCAAACCGCCTCTCCCCGCGCGTTGGCCGATTCATTAATGCAGCTGGCACGACAGGTTTCCCGAC
TGGAAAGCGGGCAGTGAGCGCAACGCAATTAATGTGAGTTAGCTCACTCATTAGGCACCCCAGGCTTTAC
ACTTTATGCTTCCGGCTCGTATGTTGTGTGGAATTGTGAGCGGATAACAATTTCACACAGGAAACAGCTA
TGACCATGATTACGCCAAGCGCGCAATTAACCCTCACTAAAGGGAACAAAAGCTGGAGCTGCAAGCTTAA
TGTAGTCTTATGCAATACTCTTGTAGTCTTGCAACATGGTAACGATGAGTTAGCAACATGCCTTACAAGG
AGAGAAAAAGCACCGTGCATGCCGATTGGTGGAAGTAAGGTGGTACGATCGTGCCTTATTAGGAAGGCAA
CAGACGGGTCTGACATGGATTGGACGAACCACTGAATTGCCGCATTGCAGAGATATTGTATTTAAGTGCC
TAGCTCGATACATAAACGGGTCTCTCTGGTTAGACCAGATCTGAGCCTGGGAGCTCTCTGGCTAACTAGG
GAACCCACTGCTTAAGCCTCAATAAAGCTTGCCTTGAGTGCTTCAAGTAGTGTGTGCCCGTCTGTTGTGT
GACTCTGGTAACTAGAGATCCCTCAGACCCTTTTAGTCAGTGTGGAAAATCTCTAGCAGTGGCGCCCGAA
CAGGGACTTGAAAGCGAAAGGGAAACCAGAGGAGCTCTCTCGACGCAGGACTCGGCTTGCTGAAGCGCGC
ACGGCAAGAGGCGAGGGGCGGCGACTGGTGAGTACGCCAAAAATTTTGACTAGCGGAGGCTAGAAGGAGA
GAGATGGGTGCGAGAGCGTCAGTATTAAGCGGGGGAGAATTAGATCGCGATGGGAAAAAATTCGGTTAAG
GCCAGGGGGAAAGAAAAAATATAAATTAAAACATATAGTATGGGCAAGCAGGGAGCTAGAACGATTCGCA
GTTAATCCTGGCCTGTTAGAAACATCAGAAGGCTGTAGACAAATACTGGGACAGCTACAACCATCCCTTC
AGACAGGATCAGAAGAACTTAGATCATTATATAATACAGTAGCAACCCTCTATTGTGTGCATCAAAGGAT
AGAGATAAAAGACACCAAGGAAGCTTTAGACAAGATAGAGGAAGAGCAAAACAAAAGTAAGACCACCGCA
CAGCAAGCGGCCGCTGATCTTCAGACCTGGAGGAGGAGATATGAGGGACAATTGGAGAAGTGAATTATAT
AAATATAAAGTAGTAAAAATTGAACCATTAGGAGTAGCACCCACCAAGGCAAAGAGAAGAGTGGTGCAGA
GAGAAAAAAGAGCAGTGGGAATAGGAGCTTTGTTCCTTGGGTTCTTGGGAGCAGCAGGAAGCACTATGGG
CGCAGCGTCAATGACGCTGACGGTACAGGCCAGACAATTATTGTCTGGTATAGTGCAGCAGCAGAACAAT
TTGCTGAGGGCTATTGAGGCGCAACAGCATCTGTTGCAACTCACAGTCTGGGGCATCAAGCAGCTCCAGG
CAAGAATCCTGGCTGTGGAAAGATACCTAAAGGATCAACAGCTCCTGGGGATTTGGGGTTGCTCTGGAAA
ACTCATTTGCACCACTGCTGTGCCTTGGAATGCTAGTTGGAGTAATAAATCTCTGGAACAGATTTGGAAT
CACACGACCTGGATGGAGTGGGACAGAGAAATTAACAATTACACAAGCTTAATACACTCCTTAATTGAAG
AATCGCAAAACCAGCAAGAAAAGAATGAACAAGAATTATTGGAATTAGATAAATGGGCAAGTTTGTGGAA
TTGGTTTAACATAACAAATTGGCTGTGGTATATAAAATTATTCATAATGATAGTAGGAGGCTTGGTAGGT
TTAAGAATAGTTTTTGCTGTACTTTCTATAGTGAATAGAGTTAGGCAGGGATATTCACCATTATCGTTTC
AGACCCACCTCCCAACCCCGAGGGGACCCAGAGAGGGCCTATTTCCCATGATTCCTTCATATTTGCATAT
ACGATACAAGGCTGTTAGAGAGATAATTAGAATTAATTTGACTGTAAACACAAAGATATTAGTACAAAAT
ACGTGACGTAGAAAGTAATAATTTCTTGGGTAGTTTGCAGTTTTAAAATTATGTTTTAAAATGGACTATC
ATATGCTTACCGTAACTTGAAAGTATTTCGATTTCTTGGCTTTATATATCTTGTGGAAAGGACGAAACAC
CGACCACCGTCAGCACTCAGCGGTTTTAGAGCTAGAAATAGCAAGTTAAAATAAGGCTAGTCCGTTATCA
ACTTGAAAAAGTGGCACCGAGTCGGTGCTTTTTTGAATTCTAGATCTTGAGACAAATGGCAGTATTCATC
CACAATTTTAAAAGAAAAGGGGGGATTGGGGGGTACAGTGCAGGGGAAAGAATAGTAGACATAATAGCAA
CAGACATACAAACTAAAGAATTACAAAAACAAATTACAAAAATTCAAAATTTTCGGGTTTATTACAGGGA
CAGCAGAGATCCACTTTGGCGCCGGCTCGAGTGGCTCCGGTGCCCGTCAGTGGGCAGAGCGCACATCGCC
CACAGTCCCCGAGAAGTTGGGGGGAGGGGTCGGCAATTGAACCGGTGCCTAGAGAAGGTGGCGCGGGGTA
AACTGGGAAAGTGATGTCGTGTACTGGCTCCGCCTTTTTCCCGAGGGTGGGGGAGAACCGTATATAAGTG
CAGTAGTCGCCGTGAACGTTCTTTTTCGCAACGGGTTTGCCGCCAGAACACAGGTGTCGTGACGCGGGAT
CCGCCACCATGGATTACAAAGACGATGACGATAAGATGGCCCCAAAGAAGAAGCGGAAGGTCGGTATCCA
CGGAGTCCCAGCAGCCGACAAGAAGTACAGCATCGGCCTGGACATCGGCACCAACTCTGTGGGCTGGGCC
GTGATCACCGACGAGTACAAGGTGCCCAGCAAGAAATTCAAGGTGCTGGGCAACACCGACCGGCACAGCA
TCAAGAAGAACCTGATCGGAGCCCTGCTGTTCGACAGCGGCGAAACAGCCGAGGCCACCCGGCTGAAGAG
AACCGCCAGAAGAAGATACACCAGACGGAAGAACCGGATCTGCTATCTGCAAGAGATCTTCAGCAACGAG
ATGGCCAAGGTGGACGACAGCTTCTTCCACAGACTGGAAGAGTCCTTCCTGGTGGAAGAGGATAAGAAGC
ACGAGCGGCACCCCATCTTCGGCAACATCGTGGACGAGGTGGCCTACCACGAGAAGTACCCCACCATCTA
CCACCTGAGAAAGAAACTGGTGGACAGCACCGACAAGGCCGACCTGCGGCTGATCTATCTGGCCCTGGCC
CACATGATCAAGTTCCGGGGCCACTTCCTGATCGAGGGCGACCTGAACCCCGACAACAGCGACGTGGACA
AGCTGTTCATCCAGCTGGTGCAGACCTACAACCAGCTGTTCGAGGAAAACCCCATCAACGCCAGCGGCGT
GGACGCCAAGGCCATCCTGTCTGCCAGACTGAGCAAGAGCAGACGGCTGGAAAATCTGATCGCCCAGCTG
CCCGGCGAGAAGAAGAATGGCCTGTTCGGAAACCTGATTGCCCTGAGCCTGGGCCTGACCCCCAACTTCA
AGAGCAACTTCGACCTGGCCGAGGATGCCAAACTGCAGCTGAGCAAGGACACCTACGACGACGACCTGGA
CAACCTGCTGGCCCAGATCGGCGACCAGTACGCCGACCTGTTTCTGGCCGCCAAGAACCTGTCCGACGCC
ATCCTGCTGAGCGACATCCTGAGAGTGAACACCGAGATCACCAAGGCCCCCCTGAGCGCCTCTATGATCA
AGAGATACGACGAGCACCACCAGGACCTGACCCTGCTGAAAGCTCTCGTGCGGCAGCAGCTGCCTGAGAA
GTACAAAGAGATTTTCTTCGACCAGAGCAAGAACGGCTACGCCGGCTACATTGACGGCGGAGCCAGCCAG
GAAGAGTTCTACAAGTTCATCAAGCCCATCCTGGAAAAGATGGACGGCACCGAGGAACTGCTCGTGAAGC
TGAACAGAGAGGACCTGCTGCGGAAGCAGCGGACCTTCGACAACGGCAGCATCCCCCACCAGATCCACCT
GGGAGAGCTGCACGCCATTCTGCGGCGGCAGGAAGATTTTTACCCATTCCTGAAGGACAACCGGGAAAAG
ATCGAGAAGATCCTGACCTTCCGCATCCCCTACTACGTGGGCCCTCTGGCCAGGGGAAACAGCAGATTCG
CCTGGATGACCAGAAAGAGCGAGGAAACCATCACCCCCTGGAACTTCGAGGAAGTGGTGGACAAGGGCGC
TTCCGCCCAGAGCTTCATCGAGCGGATGACCAACTTCGATAAGAACCTGCCCAACGAGAAGGTGCTGCCC
AAGCACAGCCTGCTGTACGAGTACTTCACCGTGTATAACGAGCTGACCAAAGTGAAATACGTGACCGAGG
GAATGAGAAAGCCCGCCTTCCTGAGCGGCGAGCAGAAAAAGGCCATCGTGGACCTGCTGTTCAAGACCAA
CCGGAAAGTGACCGTGAAGCAGCTGAAAGAGGACTACTTCAAGAAAATCGAGTGCTTCGACTCCGTGGAA
ATCTCCGGCGTGGAAGATCGGTTCAACGCCTCCCTGGGCACATACCACGATCTGCTGAAAATTATCAAGG
ACAAGGACTTCCTGGACAATGAGGAAAACGAGGACATTCTGGAAGATATCGTGCTGACCCTGACACTGTT
TGAGGACAGAGAGATGATCGAGGAACGGCTGAAAACCTATGCCCACCTGTTCGACGACAAAGTGATGAAG
CAGCTGAAGCGGCGGAGATACACCGGCTGGGGCAGGCTGAGCCGGAAGCTGATCAACGGCATCCGGGACA
AGCAGTCCGGCAAGACAATCCTGGATTTCCTGAAGTCCGACGGCTTCGCCAACAGAAACTTCATGCAGCT
GATCCACGACGACAGCCTGACCTTTAAAGAGGACATCCAGAAAGCCCAGGTGTCCGGCCAGGGCGATAGC
CTGCACGAGCACATTGCCAATCTGGCCGGCAGCCCCGCCATTAAGAAGGGCATCCTGCAGACAGTGAAGG
TGGTGGACGAGCTCGTGAAAGTGATGGGCCGGCACAAGCCCGAGAACATCGTGATCGAAATGGCCAGAGA
GAACCAGACCACCCAGAAGGGACAGAAGAACAGCCGCGAGAGAATGAAGCGGATCGAAGAGGGCATCAAA
GAGCTGGGCAGCCAGATCCTGAAAGAACACCCCGTGGAAAACACCCAGCTGCAGAACGAGAAGCTGTACC
TGTACTACCTGCAGAATGGGCGGGATATGTACGTGGACCAGGAACTGGACATCAACCGGCTGTCCGACTA
CGATGTGGACCATATCGTGCCTCAGAGCTTTCTGAAGGACGACTCCATCGACAACAAGGTGCTGACCAGA
AGCGACAAGAACCGGGGCAAGAGCGACAACGTGCCCTCCGAAGAGGTCGTGAAGAAGATGAAGAACTACT
GGCGGCAGCTGCTGAACGCCAAGCTGATTACCCAGAGAAAGTTCGACAATCTGACCAAGGCCGAGAGAGG
CGGCCTGAGCGAACTGGATAAGGCCGGCTTCATCAAGAGACAGCTGGTGGAAACCCGGCAGATCACAAAG
CACGTGGCACAGATCCTGGACTCCCGGATGAACACTAAGTACGACGAGAATGACAAGCTGATCCGGGAAG
TGAAAGTGATCACCCTGAAGTCCAAGCTGGTGTCCGATTTCCGGAAGGATTTCCAGTTTTACAAAGTGCG
CGAGATCAACAACTACCACCACGCCCACGACGCCTACCTGAACGCCGTCGTGGGAACCGCCCTGATCAAA
AAGTACCCTAAGCTGGAAAGCGAGTTCGTGTACGGCGACTACAAGGTGTACGACGTGCGGAAGATGATCG
CCAAGAGCGAGCAGGAAATCGGCAAGGCTACCGCCAAGTACTTCTTCTACAGCAACATCATGAACTTTTT
CAAGACCGAGATTACCCTGGCCAACGGCGAGATCCGGAAGCGGCCTCTGATCGAGACAAACGGCGAAACC
GGGGAGATCGTGTGGGATAAGGGCCGGGATTTTGCCACCGTGCGGAAAGTGCTGAGCATGCCCCAAGTGA
ATATCGTGAAAAAGACCGAGGTGCAGACAGGCGGCTTCAGCAAAGAGTCTATCCTGCCCAAGAGGAACAG
CGATAAGCTGATCGCCAGAAAGAAGGACTGGGACCCTAAGAAGTACGGCGGCTTCGACAGCCCCACCGTG
GCCTATTCTGTGCTGGTGGTGGCCAAAGTGGAAAAGGGCAAGTCCAAGAAACTGAAGAGTGTGAAAGAGC
TGCTGGGGATCACCATCATGGAAAGAAGCAGCTTCGAGAAGAATCCCATCGACTTTCTGGAAGCCAAGGG
CTACAAAGAAGTGAAAAAGGACCTGATCATCAAGCTGCCTAAGTACTCCCTGTTCGAGCTGGAAAACGGC
CGGAAGAGAATGCTGGCCTCTGCCGGCGAACTGCAGAAGGGAAACGAACTGGCCCTGCCCTCCAAATATG
TGAACTTCCTGTACCTGGCCAGCCACTATGAGAAGCTGAAGGGCTCCCCCGAGGATAATGAGCAGAAACA
GCTGTTTGTGGAACAGCACAAGCACTACCTGGACGAGATCATCGAGCAGATCAGCGAGTTCTCCAAGAGA
GTGATCCTGGCCGACGCTAATCTGGACAAAGTGCTGTCCGCCTACAACAAGCACCGGGATAAGCCCATCA
GAGAGCAGGCCGAGAATATCATCCACCTGTTTACCCTGACCAATCTGGGAGCCCCTGCCGCCTTCAAGTA
CTTTGACACCACCATCGACCGGAAGAGGTACACCAGCACCAAAGAGGTGCTGGACGCCACCCTGATCCAC
CAGAGCATCACCGGCCTGTACGAGACACGGATCGACCTGTCTCAGCTGGGAGGCGACAAGCGTCCTGCTG
CTACTAAGAAAGCTGGTCAAGCTAAGAAAAAGAAAGCTAGCGGCAGCGGCGCCACCAACTTCAGCCTGCT
GAAGCAGGCCGGCGACGTGGAGGAGAACCCCGGCCCCATGACCGAGTACAAGCCCACGGTGCGCCTCGCC
ACCCGCGACGACGTCCCCAGGGCCGTACGCACCCTCGCCGCCGCGTTCGCCGACTACCCCGCCACGCGCC
ACACCGTCGATCCGGACCGCCACATCGAGCGGGTCACCGAGCTGCAAGAACTCTTCCTCACGCGCGTCGG
GCTCGACATCGGCAAGGTGTGGGTCGCGGACGACGGCGCCGCGGTGGCGGTCTGGACCACGCCGGAGAGC
GTCGAAGCGGGGGCGGTGTTCGCCGAGATCGGCCCGCGCATGGCCGAGTTGAGCGGTTCCCGGCTGGCCG
CGCAGCAACAGATGGAAGGCCTCCTGGCGCCGCACCGGCCCAAGGAGCCCGCGTGGTTCCTGGCCACCGT
CGGAGTCTCGCCCGACCACCAGGGCAAGGGTCTGGGCAGCGCCGTCGTGCTCCCCGGAGTGGAGGCGGCC
GAGCGCGCCGGGGTGCCCGCCTTCCTGGAGACCTCCGCGCCCCGCAACCTCCCCTTCTACGAGCGGCTCG
GCTTCACCGTCACCGCCGACGTCGAGGTGCCCGAAGGACCGCGCACCTGGTGCATGACCCGCAAGCCCGG
TGCCTGAACGCGTTAAGTCGACAATCAACCTCTGGATTACAAAATTTGTGAAAGATTGACTGGTATTCTT
AACTATGTTGCTCCTTTTACGCTATGTGGATACGCTGCTTTAATGCCTTTGTATCATGCTATTGCTTCCC
GTATGGCTTTCATTTTCTCCTCCTTGTATAAATCCTGGTTGCTGTCTCTTTATGAGGAGTTGTGGCCCGT
TGTCAGGCAACGTGGCGTGGTGTGCACTGTGTTTGCTGACGCAACCCCCACTGGTTGGGGCATTGCCACC
ACCTGTCAGCTCCTTTCCGGGACTTTCGCTTTCCCCCTCCCTATTGCCACGGCGGAACTCATCGCCGCCT
GCCTTGCCCGCTGCTGGACAGGGGCTCGGCTGTTGGGCACTGACAATTCCGTGGTGTTGTCGGGGAAATC
ATCGTCCTTTCCTTGGCTGCTCGCCTGTGTTGCCACCTGGATTCTGCGCGGGACGTCCTTCTGCTACGTC
CCTTCGGCCCTCAATCCAGCGGACCTTCCTTCCCGCGGCCTGCTGCCGGCTCTGCGGCCTCTTCCGCGTC
TTCGCCTTCGCCCTCAGACGAGTCGGATCTCCCTTTGGGCCGCCTCCCCGCGTCGACTTTAAGACCAATG
ACTTACAAGGCAGCTGTAGATCTTAGCCACTTTTTAAAAGAAAAGGGGGGACTGGAAGGGCTAATTCACT
CCCAACGAAGACAAGATCTGCTTTTTGCTTGTACTGGGTCTCTCTGGTTAGACCAGATCTGAGCCTGGGA
GCTCTCTGGCTAACTAGGGAACCCACTGCTTAAGCCTCAATAAAGCTTGCCTTGAGTGCTTCAAGTAGTG
TGTGCCCGTCTGTTGTGTGACTCTGGTAACTAGAGATCCCTCAGACCCTTTTAGTCAGTGTGGAAAATCT
CTAGCAGTACGTATAGTAGTTCATGTCATCTTATTATTCAGTATTTATAACTTGCAAAGAAATGAATATC
AGAGAGTGAGAGGAACTTGTTTATTGCAGCTTATAATGGTTACAAATAAAGCAATAGCATCACAAATTTC
ACAAATAAAGCATTTTTTTCACTGCATTCTAGTTGTGGTTTGTCCAAACTCATCAATGTATCTTATCATG
TCTGGCTCTAGCTATCCCGCCCCTAACTCCGCCCATCCCGCCCCTAACTCCGCCCAGTTCCGCCCATTCT
CCGCCCCATGGCTGACTAATTTTTTTTATTTATGCAGAGGCCGAGGCCGCCTCGGCCTCTGAGCTATTCC
AGAAGTAGTGAGGAGGCTTTTTTGGAGGCCTAGGGACGTACCCAATTCGCCCTATAGTGAGTCGTATTAC
GCGCGCTCACTGGCCGTCGTTTTACAACGTCGTGACTGGGAAAACCCTGGCGTTACCCAACTTAATCGCC
TTGCAGCACATCCCCCTTTCGCCAGCTGGCGTAATAGCGAAGAGGCCCGCACCGATCGCCCTTCCCAACA
GTTGCGCAGCCTGAATGGCGAATGGG
[124 nt withheld, positions 9617-9740]
C
[91 nt withheld, positions 9742-9832]
A
[49 nt withheld, positions 9834-9882]
CCTTTGACGTTGGAGTCCACGTTCTTT
[37 nt withheld, positions 9910-9946]
ACCCTATCTCGGTCTATTCTTTTGATTTATAAGGGATTTTGCCGATTTCGGCCTATTGGTTAAAAAATGA
GCTGATTTAACAAAAATTTAACGCGAATTTTAACAAAATATTAACGCTTACAATTTAGGTGGCACTTTTC
GGGGAAATGTGCGCGGAACCCCTATTTGTTTATTTTTCTAAATACATTCAAATATGTATCCGCTCATGAG
ACAATAACCCTGATAAATGCTTCAATAATATTGAAAAAGGAAGAGTATGAGTATTCAACATTTCCGTGTC
GCCCTTATTCCCTTTTTTGCGGCATTTTGCCTTCCTGTTTTTGCTCACCCAGAAACGCTGGTGAAAGTAA
AAGATGCTGAAGATCAGTTGGGTGCACGAGTGGGTTACATCGAACTGGATCTCAACAGCGGTAAGATCCT
TGAGAGTTTTCGCCCCGAAGAACGTTTTCCAATGATGAGCACTTTTAAAGTTCTGCTATGTGGCGCGGTA
TTATCCCGTATTGACGCCGGGCAAGAGCAACTCGGTCGCCGCATACACTATTCTCAGAATGACTTGGTTG
AGTACTCACCAGTCACAGAAAAGCATCTTACGGATGGCATGACAGTAAGAGAATTATGCAGTGCTGCCAT
AACCATGAGTGATAACACTGCGGCCAACTTACTTCTGACAACGATCGGAGGACCGAAGGAGCTAACCGCT
TTTTTGCACAACATGGGGGATCATGTAACTCGCCTTGATCGTTGGGAACCGGAGCTGAATGAAGCCATAC
CAAACGACGAGCGTGACACCACGATGCCTGTAGCAATGGCAACAACGTTGCGCAAACTATTAACTGGCGA
ACTACTTACTCTAGCTTCCCGGCAACAATTAATAGACTGGATGGAGGCGGATAAAGTTGCAGGACCACTT
CTGCGCTCGGCCCTTCCGGCTGGCTGGTTTATTGCTGATAAATCTGGAGCCGGTGAGCGTGGGTCTCGCG
GTATCATTGCAGCACTGGGGCCAGATGGTAAGCCCTCCCGTATCGTAGTTATCTACACGACGGGGAGTCA
GGCAACTATGGATGAACGAAATAGACAGATCGCTGAGATAGGTGCCTCACTGATTAAGCATTGGTAACTG
TCAGACCAAGTTTACTCATATATACTTTAGATTGATTTAAAACTTCATTTTTAATTTAAAAGGATCTAGG
TGAAGATCCTTTTTGATAATCTCATGACCAAAATCCCTTAACGTGAGTTTTCGTTCCACTGAGCGTCAGA
CCCCGTAGAAAAGATCAAAGGATCTTCTTGAGATCCTTTTTTTCTGCGCGTAATCTGCTGCTTGCAAACA
AAAAAACCACCGCTACCAGCGGTGGTTTGTTTGCCGGATCAAGAGCTACCAACTCTTTTTCCGAAGGTAA
CTGGCTTCAGCAGAGCGCAGATACCAAATACTGTTCTTCTAGTGTAGCCGTAGTTAGGCCACCACTTCAA
GAACTCTGTAGCACCGCCTACATACCTCGCTCTGCTAATCCTGTTACCAGTGGCTGCTGCCAGTGGCGAT
AAGTCGTGTCTTACCGGGTTGGACTCAAGACGATAGTTACCGGATAAGGCGCAGCGGTCGGGCTGAACGG
GGGGTTCGTGCACACAGCCCAGCTTGGAGCGAAC
Features (pLannotate 1.2.2; 29 found; start..end, strand, type, name):
    415..507     +  CDS            lacI (fragment): lac repressor; lacI; The lac repressor binds to the lac operator to inhibit transcription in E. coli. This inhibition can be relieved by adding lactose or isopropyl-β-D-thiogalactopyranoside (IPTG).
    520..541     +  protein_bind   CAP binding site: CAP binding activates transcription in the presence of cAMP. E. coli catabolite activator protein
    556..586     +  promoter       lac promoter: promoter for the E. coli lac operon
    590..612     +  protein_bind   lac operator (fragment): The lac repressor binds to the lac operator to inhibit transcription in E. coli. This inhibition can be relieved by adding lactose or isopropyl-β-D-thiogalactopyranoside (IPTG). lac repressor encoded by lacI
    655..673     +  promoter       T3 promoter: promoter for bacteriophage T3 RNA polymerase
    701..927     +  promoter       RSV promoter: Rous sarcoma virus enhancer/promoter
    928..1108    +  LTR            5' LTR (truncated): truncated 5' long terminal repeat (LTR) from HIV-1
   1155..1280    +  misc_feature   HIV-1 Ψ: packaging signal of human immunodeficiency virus type 1
   1264..1627    +  CDS            HIV-1 gag (fragment): gag protein from human immunodeficiency virus 1; gag
   1773..2006    +  misc_feature   RRE: The Rev response element (RRE) of HIV-1 allows for Rev-dependent mRNA export from the nucleus to the cytoplasm.
   2383..2409    +  CDS            Rev (fragment): human immunodeficiency virus 1 (HIV-1) Rev protein; rev; enhances nuclear export of unspliced and incompletely spliced viral mRNAs
   2413..2653    +  promoter       U6 promoter: RNA polymerase III promoter for human U6 snRNA
   2683..2758    +  misc_RNA       gRNA scaffold: guide RNA scaffold for the Streptococcus pyogenes CRISPR/Cas9 system
   2806..2923    +  misc_feature   cPPT/CTS: central polypurine tract and central termination sequence of HIV-1
   2992..3203    +  promoter       EF-1α core promoter: core promoter for human elongation factor EF-1α
   3307..4908    +  CDS            Cas9(N): N-terminal portion of Streptococcus pyogenes Cas9 (Zetsche et al., 2015)
   4909..7407    +  CDS            Cas9(C): C-terminal portion of Streptococcus pyogenes Cas9 (Zetsche et al., 2015)
   7528..8127    +  CDS            PuroR (fragment): puromycin N-acetyltransferase; pac from Streptomyces; confers resistance to puromycin
   8143..8731    +  misc_feature   WPRE: woodchuck hepatitis virus posttranscriptional regulatory element
   8782..8801    +  misc_feature   cPPT/CTS (fragment): central polypurine tract and central termination sequence of HIV-1
   8803..9036    +  LTR            3' LTR (ΔU3): self-inactivating 3' long terminal repeat (LTR) from HIV-1
   9114..9235    +  polyA_signal   SV40 poly(A) signal: SV40 polyadenylation signal
   9275..9410    +  rep_origin     SV40 ori: SV40 origin of replication
   9431..9449    -  promoter       T7 promoter: promoter for bacteriophage T7 RNA polymerase
   9457..9612    +  CDS            lacZα (fragment): LacZα fragment of β-galactosidase; lacZ fragment
   9617..10045   +  rep_origin     f1 ori (sequence partly withheld): f1 bacteriophage origin of replication; arrow indicates direction of (+) strand synthesis
  10098..10202   +  promoter       AmpR promoter: bla
  10203..11063   +  CDS            AmpR: β-lactamase; bla; confers resistance to ampicillin, carbenicillin, and related antibiotics
  11234..232     +  rep_origin     ori (across the origin): high-copy-number ColE1/pMB1/pBR322/pUC origin of replication
