[The description below was written by a language model from this plasmid's Addgene catalogue record and pLannotate feature annotations shown in this document.]
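Description:
pLentiCRISPRv1 sgTollip is an all-in-one lentiviral CRISPR-Cas9 plasmid built on the pLentiCRISPRv1 backbone and carrying a single guide RNA directed against exon 1 of human TOLLIP (Toll-interacting protein, also known as IL-1RAcPIP). The sequenced record is about 11.6 kb. In bacteria it is maintained through a high-copy ColE1/pUC-type origin and selected with ampicillin via the β-lactamase gene. An f1 origin, an SV40 origin and remnants of lac and phage-promoter sequences are also present as backbone carry-over.

The transfer cassette has a third-generation, self-inactivating layout. An RSV promoter drives a truncated HIV-1 5' LTR, followed by the Ψ packaging signal with a partial gag sequence, the Rev response element for Rev-dependent export of genomic RNA, a cPPT/CTS element, WPRE to boost transcript expression, and a ΔU3 3' LTR with a downstream SV40 polyadenylation signal. Within this frame, a human U6 RNA polymerase III promoter transcribes the Tollip-targeting spacer fused to the Streptococcus pyogenes gRNA scaffold. The spacer was inserted between BsmBI sites that were destroyed by cloning. A separate EF-1α core promoter drives S. pyogenes Cas9, annotated as two contiguous halves that together span the full coding region, followed by a puromycin N-acetyltransferase gene. The feature table does not annotate the element linking Cas9 to the puromycin marker.

Packaged into lentiviral particles and transduced into target cells, the construct delivers guide, nuclease and puromycin selection from a single integrated provirus. According to the record, it is used to generate Tollip protein knockouts in human cell lines.
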