Addgene plasmid #196546: pLentiCRISPRv1 sgTollip
Purpose: Lentiviral CRISPR-Cas9 plasmid containing gRNA targeting exon 1 of human Tollip. Used for generation of Tollip protein knockouts in human cell lines.
Depositing lab: David Tumbarello. Depositing organization: University of Southampton. Publication: Tollip coordinates Parkin-dependent trafficking of mitochondrial-derived vesicles. Ryan TA, Phillips EO, Collier CL, Jb Robinson A, Routledge D, Wood RE, Assar EA, Tumbarello DA. EMBO J. 2020 Jun 2;39(11):e102539. doi: 10.15252/embj.2019102539. Epub 2020 Apr 20. PubMed 32311122.
Backbone
  Vector backbone: pLentiCRISPRv1
  Vector type: Mammalian Expression, Lentiviral, CRISPR
  Selectable markers: Puromycin
Growth in bacteria
  Bacterial resistance: Ampicillin, 100 μg/mL
  Growth temperature: 37°C
  Growth strain: NEB Stable
  Copy number: Unknown
Gene/Insert
  Gene/Insert name: Toll-Interacting Protein (alt name: IL-1RAcPIP)
  gRNA/shRNA sequence: ACCACCGTCAGCACTCAGCG
  Species: H. sapiens (human)
  Entrez Gene: TOLLIP (a.k.a. IL-1RAcPIP)
  Cloning method: Restriction Enzyme; 5′ cloning site BsmBI (destroyed during cloning); 3′ cloning site BsmBI (destroyed during cloning)
  Sequencing primers: 5′ ACTATCATATGCTTACCGTAAC
Terms and licenses: Academic/Nonprofit Terms; Industry Terms: Not Available to Industry
How to cite: pLentiCRISPRv1 sgTollip was a gift from David Tumbarello (Addgene plasmid # 196546 ; http://n2t.net/addgene:196546 ; RRID:Addgene_196546)
